>Addgene plasmid #163041 | Sticky-359d-3X | addgene full sequence | sequence record 331057 | Addgene NGS Result
TTTTTTTTTCATGTGCCGGTCTCACACGTGCCTGGAGACTAGTAAGCGCTTCTAGTGGCGGTTAAAACGC
GGTAGACAGCGCGTACGTGCGTTTAAGCGGTGCTAGAGCTGTCTACGACCAATTGAGCGGCCTCGGCACC
GGGATGCGTTTTTTTTTTCATACTCGAGCATGCTTTTTTTTTTCATGTGCCGGTCTCACACGTGCCTGGA
GACTAGTAAGCGCTTCTAGTGGCGGTTAAAACGCGGTAGACAGCGCGTACGTGCGTTTAAGCGGTGCTAG
AGCTGTCTACGACCAATTGAGCGGCCTCGGCACCGGGATGCGTTTTTTTTTTCGTTTGCAGCGGTACCGC
TTTGGACGTTTTTTTTTTCATGTGCCGGTCTCACACGTGCCTGGAGACTAGTAAGCGCTTCTAGTGGCGG
TTAAAACGCGGTAGACAGCGCGTACGTGCGTTTAAGCGGTGCTAGAGCTGTCTACGACCAATTGAGCGGC
CTCGGCACCGGGATGCGTTTTTTTTTTCATACTCGAGCATGCTTTTTTTTTTCATGTGCCGGTCTCACAC
GTGCCTGGAGACTAGTAAGCGCTTCTAGTGGCGGTTAAAACGCGGTAGACAGCGCGTACGTGCGTTTAAG
CGGTGCTAGAGCTGTCTACGACCAATTGAGCGGCCTCGGCACCGGGATGCGTTTTTTTTTTCGTTTGCAG
CGGTACCGAATTCACTGGCCGTCGTTTTACAACGTCGTGACTGGGAAAACCCTGGCGTTACCCAACTTAA
TCGCCTTGCAGCACATCCCCCTTTCGCCAGCTGGCGTAATAGCGAAGAGGCCCGCACCGATCGCCCTTCC
CAACAGTTGCGCAGCCTGAATGGCGAATGGCGCCTGATGCGGTATTTTCTCCTTACGCATCTGTGCGGTA
TTTCACACCGCATATGGTGCACTCTCAGTACAATCTGCTCTGATGCCGCATAGTTAAGCCAGCCCCGACA
CCCGCCAACACCCGCTGACGCGCCCTGACGGGCTTGTCTGCTCCCGGCATCCGCTTACAGACAAGCTGTG
ACCGTCTCCGGGAGCTGCATGTGTCAGAGGTTTTCACCGTCATCACCGAAACGCGCGAGACGAAAGGGCC
TCGTGATACGCCTATTTTTATAGGTTAATGTCATGATAATAATGGTTTCTTAGACGTCAGGTGGCACTTT
TCGGGGAAATGTGCGCGGAACCCCTATTTGTTTATTTTTCTAAATACATTCAAATATGTATCCGCTCATG
AGACAATAACCCTGATAAATGCTTCAATAATATTGAAAAAGGAAGAGTATGAGTATTCAACATTTCCGTG
TCGCCCTTATTCCCTTTTTTGCGGCATTTTGCCTTCCTGTTTTTGCTCACCCAGAAACGCTGGTGAAAGT
AAAAGATGCTGAAGATCAGTTGGGTGCACGAGTGGGTTACATCGAACTGGATCTCAACAGCGGTAAGATC
CTTGAGAGTTTTCGCCCCGAAGAACGTTTTCCAATGATGAGCACTTTTAAAGTTCTGCTATGTGGCGCGG
TATTATCCCGTATTGACGCCGGGCAAGAGCAACTCGGTCGCCGCATACACTATTCTCAGAATGACTTGGT
TGAGTACTCACCAGTCACAGAAAAGCATCTTACGGATGGCATGACAGTAAGAGAATTATGCAGTGCTGCC
ATAACCATGAGTGATAACACTGCGGCCAACTTACTTCTGACAACGATCGGAGGACCGAAGGAGCTAACCG
CTTTTTTGCACAACATGGGGGATCATGTAACTCGCCTTGATCGTTGGGAACCGGAGCTGAATGAAGCCAT
ACCAAACGACGAGCGTGACACCACGATGCCTGTAGCAATGGCAACAACGTTGCGCAAACTATTAACTGGC
GAACTACTTACTCTAGCTTCCCGGCAACAATTAATAGACTGGATGGAGGCGGATAAAGTTGCAGGACCAC
TTCTGCGCTCGGCCCTTCCGGCTGGCTGGTTTATTGCTGATAAATCTGGAGCCGGTGAGCGTGGGTCTCG
CGGTATCATTGCAGCACTGGGGCCAGATGGTAAGCCCTCCCGTATCGTAGTTATCTACACGACGGGGAGT
CAGGCAACTATGGATGAACGAAATAGACAGATCGCTGAGATAGGTGCCTCACTGATTAAGCATTGGTAAC
TGTCAGACCAAGTTTACTCATATATACTTTAGATTGATTTAAAACTTCATTTTTAATTTAAAAGGATCTA
GGTGAAGATCCTTTTTGATAATCTCATGACCAAAATCCCTTAACGTGAGTTTTCGTTCCACTGAGCGTCA
GACCCCGTAGAAAAGATCAAAGGATCTTCTTGAGATCCTTTTTTTCTGCGCGTAATCTGCTGCTTGCAAA
CAAAAAAACCACCGCTACCAGCGGTGGTTTGTTTGCCGGATCAAGAGCTACCAACTCTTTTTCCGAAGGT
AACTGGCTTCAGCAGAGCGCAGATACCAAATACTGTTCTTCTAGTGTAGCCGTAGTTAGGCCACCACTTC
AAGAACTCTGTAGCACCGCCTACATACCTCGCTCTGCTAATCCTGTTACCAGTGGCTGCTGCCAGTGGCG
ATAAGTCGTGTCTTACCGGGTTGGACTCAAGACGATAGTTACCGGATAAGGCGCAGCGGTCGGGCTGAAC
GGGGGGTTCGTGCACACAGCCCAGCTTGGAGCGAACGACCTACACCGAACTGAGATACCTACAGCGTGAG
CTATGAGAAAGCGCCACGCTTCCCGAAGGGAGAAAGGCGGACAGGTATCCGGTAAGCGGCAGGGTCGGAA
CAGGAGAGCGCACGAGGGAGCTTCCAGGGGGAAACGCCTGGTATCTTTATAGTCCTGTCGGGTTTCGCCA
CCTCTGACTTGAGCGTCGATTTTTGTGATGCTCGTCAGGGGGGCGGAGCCTATGGAAAAACGCCAGCAAC
GCGGCCTTTTTACGGTTCCTGGCCTTTTGCTGGCCTTTTGCTCACATGTTCTTTCCTGCGTTATCCCCTG
ATTCTGTGGATAACCGTATTACCGCCTTTGAGTGAGCTGATACCGCTCGCCGCAGCCGAACGACCGAGCG
CAGCGAGTCAGTGAGCGAGGAAGCGGAAGAGCGCCCAATACGCAAACCGCCTCTCCCCGCGCGTTGGCCG
ATTCATTAATGCAGCTGGCACGACAGGTTTCCCGACTGGAAAGCGGGCAGTGAGCGCAACGCAATTAATG
TGAGTTAGCTCACTCATTAGGCACCCCAGGCTTTACACTTTATGCTTCCGGCTCGTATGTTGTGTGGAAT
TGTGAGCGGATAACAATTTCACACAGGAAACAGCTATGACCATGATTACGCCAAGCTTGGTACCGCTTTG
GACGTTTTTTTTTTCATGTGCCGGTCTCACACGTGCCTGGAGACTAGTAAGCGCTTCTAGTGGCGGTTAA
AACGCGGTAGACAGCGCGTACGTGCGTTTAAGCGGTGCTAGAGCTGTCTACGACCAATTGAGCGGCCTCG
GCACCGGGATGCGTTTTTTTTTTCATACTCGAGCATGCTTTTTTTTTTCATGTGCCGGTCTCACACGTGC
CTGGAGACTAGTAAGCGCTTCTAGTGGCGGTTAAAACGCGGTAGACAGCGCGTACGTGCGTTTAAGCGGT
GCTAGAGCTGTCTACGACCAATTGAGCGGCCTCGGCACCGGGATGCGTTTTTTTTTTCGTTTGCAGCGGT
ACCGCTTTGGACGT
Features (pLannotate 1.2.2; 10 found; start..end, strand, type, name):
    710..867     +  CDS            lacZα (fragment): LacZα fragment of β-galactosidase; lacZ fragment
    873..972     -  misc_feature   bom (fragment): basis of mobility region from pBR322
   1074..1109    -  CDS            rop (fragment): Rop protein, which maintains plasmids at low copy number; rop
   1204..1308    +  promoter       AmpR promoter: bla
   1309..2169    +  CDS            AmpR: β-lactamase; bla; confers resistance to ampicillin, carbenicillin, and related antibiotics
   2340..2928    +  rep_origin     ori: high-copy-number ColE1/pMB1/pBR322/pUC origin of replication
   3111..3203    +  CDS            lacI (fragment): lac repressor; lacI; The lac repressor binds to the lac operator to inhibit transcription in E. coli. This inhibition can be relieved by adding lactose or isopropyl-β-D-thiogalactopyranoside (IPTG).
   3216..3237    +  protein_bind   CAP binding site: CAP binding activates transcription in the presence of cAMP. E. coli catabolite activator protein
   3252..3282    +  promoter       lac promoter: promoter for the E. coli lac operon
   3290..3306    +  protein_bind   lac operator: The lac repressor binds to the lac operator to inhibit transcription in E. coli. This inhibition can be relieved by adding lactose or isopropyl-β-D-thiogalactopyranoside (IPTG). lac repressor encoded by lacI
