[The description below was written by a language model from this plasmid's Addgene catalogue record and pLannotate feature annotations shown in this document.]
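Description:
Sticky-359d-3X is a pUC19-based bacterial plasmid whose job is to amplify DNA in E. coli rather than to express anything. It serves as a source of defined DNA fragments for assembling dinucleosomes. It is propagated at high copy number from the ColE1/pMB1-type pUC origin and selected with ampicillin through the β-lactamase gene (AmpR) driven by its own bla promoter. The remaining annotated features are standard pUC19 backbone remnants: the CAP binding site, lac promoter and lac operator upstream of the cloning region, a lacZα fragment on its far side, and short residual pieces of lacI, rop and the pBR322 bom region. None of these plays a role in the plasmid's intended use.

The catalogue lists the plasmid as an empty backbone and names no insert, but it states that material was cloned between the EcoRI and HindIII sites of pUC19. The sequenced record is 3,724 nt, against a stated backbone size of 2,710 bp. The automated annotation leaves a stretch of roughly a kilobase unlabelled, running from just after the lac operator, across the origin of the circular map, to the lacZα fragment. This is where the cloned nucleosome-positioning DNA presumably lies. The name suggests a 359 bp fragment with cohesive ("sticky") ends present in three copies, but this reading is inferred from the name and the size difference, not stated in the record. The fragment's sequence identity and the sites used to release it are likewise not given. M13 forward and reverse primers flank the cloned region for sequencing. The plasmid is typically grown in bulk, after which the fragment is excised for reconstitution with histones into designed chromatin assemblies.
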