Addgene plasmid #163041: Sticky-359d-3X
Purpose: (Empty Backbone) DNA fragment production for dinucleosome preparation
Depositing lab: Curt Davey. Depositing organization: Nanyang Technological University (NTU). Publication: Engineering nucleosomes for generating diverse chromatin assemblies. Adhireksan Z, Sharma D, Lee PL, Bao Q, Padavattan S, Shum WK, Davey GE, Davey CA. Nucleic Acids Res. 2021 Feb 15. pii: 6137298. doi: 10.1093/nar/gkab070. PubMed 33590100.
Backbone
  Vector backbone: pUC19
  Backbone manufacturer: Genscript
  Backbone size (bp): 2710
  Modifications to backbone: Cloned into the EcoRI and HindIII sites of the pUC19 vector
  Vector type: Bacterial vector for DNA production
Growth in bacteria
  Bacterial resistance: Ampicillin, 100 μg/mL
  Growth temperature: 37°C
  Growth strain: DH5alpha
  Copy number: High Copy
Gene/Insert
  Cloning method: Restriction Enzyme
  Sequencing primers: 5′ M13 fwd; 3′ M13 rev
Terms and licenses: Academic/Nonprofit Terms; Industry Terms: Not Available to Industry
Depositor comments: Please cite the following article in any publications where this construct is utilized: doi: 10.1093/nar/gkab070 Z. Adhireksan, D. Sharma, P.L. Lee, Q. Bao, S. Padavattan, W.K. Shum, G.E. Davey & C.A. Davey. (2021). Engineering Nucleosomes for Generating Diverse Chromatin Assemblies. Nucleic Acids Res.
How to cite: Sticky-359d-3X was a gift from Curt Davey (Addgene plasmid # 163041 ; http://n2t.net/addgene:163041 ; RRID:Addgene_163041)
