>Addgene plasmid #163041 | Sticky-359d-3X | depositor partial sequence | sequence record 315777 | Three copies of Sticky-359d bp sequence is cloned into EcoRI/HindIII of pUC19
GAATTCGGTACCGCTGCAAACGAAAAAAAAAACGCATCCCGGTGCCGAGGCCGCTCAATTGGTCGTAGAC
AGCTCTAGCACCGCTTAAACGCACGTACGCGCTGTCTACCGCGTTTTAACCGCCACTAGAAGCGCTTACT
AGTCTCCAGGCACGTGTGAGACCGGCACATGAAAAAAAAAAGCATGCTCGAGTATGAAAAAAAAAACGCA
TCCCGGTGCCGAGGCCGCTCAATTGGTCGTAGACAGCTCTAGCACCGCTTAAACGCACGTACGCGCTGTC
TACCGCGTTTTAACCGCCACTAGAAGCGCTTACTAGTCTCCAGGCACGTGTGAGACCGGCACATGAAAAA
AAAAACGTCCAAAGCGGTACCGCTGCAAACGAAAAAAAAAACGCATCCCGGTGCCGAGGCCGCTCAATTG
GTCGTAGACAGCTCTAGCACCGCTTAAACGCACGTACGCGCTGTCTACCGCGTTTTAACCGCCACTAGAA
GCGCTTACTAGTCTCCAGGCACGTGTGAGACCGGCACATGAAAAAAAAAAGCATGCTCGAGTATGAAAAA
AAAAACGCATCCCGGTGCCGAGGCCGCTCAATTGGTCGTAGACAGCTCTAGCACCGCTTAAACGCACGTA
CGCGCTGTCTACCGCGTTTTAACCGCCACTAGAAGCGCTTACTAGTCTCCAGGCACGTGTGAGACCGGCA
CATGAAAAAAAAAACGTCCAAAGCGGTACCGCTGCAAACGAAAAAAAAAACGCATCCCGGTGCCGAGGCC
GCTCAATTGGTCGTAGACAGCTCTAGCACCGCTTAAACGCACGTACGCGCTGTCTACCGCGTTTTAACCG
CCACTAGAAGCGCTTACTAGTCTCCAGGCACGTGTGAGACCGGCACATGAAAAAAAAAAGCATGCTCGAG
TATGAAAAAAAAAACGCATCCCGGTGCCGAGGCCGCTCAATTGGTCGTAGACAGCTCTAGCACCGCTTAA
ACGCACGTACGCGCTGTCTACCGCGTTTTAACCGCCACTAGAAGCGCTTACTAGTCTCCAGGCACGTGTG
AGACCGGCACATGAAAAAAAAAACGTCCAAAGCGGTACCAAGCTT
